>Addgene plasmid #42391 | GARTA | depositor partial sequence | sequence record 57224 | GARTA sequence 3106 bps
CATATGCACCATCATCATCATCATTCTTCTGGTGTAGATCTGGGTACCGAGAACCTGTACTTCCAATCCA
TGGCAGCCCGAGTACTTATAATTGGCAGTGGAGGAAGGGAACATACGCTGGCCTGGAAACTTGCACAGTC
TCATCATGTCAAACAAGTGTTGGTTGCCCCAGGAAACGCAGGCACTGCCTGCTCTGAAAAGATTTCAAAT
ACCGCCATCTCAATCAGTGACCACACTGCCCTTGCTCAATTCTGCAAAGAGAAGAAAATTGAATTTGTAG
TTGTTGGACCAGAAGCACCTCTGGCTGCTGGGATTGTTGGGAACCTGAGGTCTGCAGGAGTGCAATGCTT
TGGCCCAACAGCAGAAGCGGCTCAGTTAGAGTCCAGCAAAAGGTTTGCCAAAGAGTTTATGGACAGACAT
GGAATCCCAACCGCACAATGGAAGGCTTTCACCAAACCTGAAGAAGCCTGCAGCTTCATTTTGAGTGCAG
ACTTCCCTGCTTTGGTTGTGAAGGCCAGTGGTCTTGCAGCTGGAAAAGGGGTGATTGTTGCAAAGAGCAA
AGAAGAGGCCTGCAAAGCTGTACAAGAGATCATGCAGGAGAAAGCCTTTGGGGCAGCTGGAGAAACAATT
GTCATTGAAGAACTTCTTGACGGAGAAGAGGTGTCGTGTCTGTGTTTCACTGATGGCAAGACTGTGGCCC
CCATGCCCCCAGCACAGGACCATAAGCGATTACTGGAGGGAGATGGTGGCCCTAACACAGGGGGAATGGG
AGCCTATTGTCCAGCCCCTCAGGTTTCTAATGATCTATTACTAAAAATTAAAGATACTGTTCTTCAGAGG
ACAGTGGATGGCATGCAGCAAGAGGGTACTCCATATACAGGTATTCTCTATGCTGGAATAATGCTGACCA
AGAATGGCCCAAAAGTTCTAGAGTTTAATTGCCGTTTTGGTGATCCAGAGTGCCAAGTAATCCTCCCACT
TCTTAAAAGTGATCTTTATGAAGTGATTCAGTCCACCTTAGATGGACTGCTCTGCACATCTCTGCCTGTT
TGGCTAGAAAACCACACCGCCCTAACTGTTGTCATGGCAAGTAAAGGTTATCCTGGAGACTACACCAAGG
GTGTAGAGATAACAGGGTTTCCTGAGGCTCAAGCTCTAGGACTGGAGGTGTTCCATGCAGGCACTGCCCT
CAAAAATGGCAAAGTAGTAACTCATGGGGGTAGAGTTCTTGCAGTCACAGCCATCCGGGAAAATCTCATA
TCAGCCCTTGAGGAAGCCAAGAAAGGACTAGCTGCTATAAAGTTTGAGGGAGCAATTTATAGGAAAGACA
TCGGCTTTCGTGCCATAGCTTTCCTCCAGCAGCCCAGGAGTTTGACTTACAAGGAATCTGGAGTAGATAT
CGCAGCTGGAAATATGCTGGTCAAGAAAATTCAGCCTTTAGCAAAAGCCACTTCCAGATCAGGCTGTAAA
GTTGATCTTGGAGGTTTTGCTGGTCTTTTTGATTTAAAAGCAGCTGGTTTCAAAGATCCCCTTCTGGCCT
CTGGAACAGATGGCGTTGGAACTAAACTAAAGATTGCCCAGCTATGCAATAAACATGATACCATTGGTCA
AGATTTGGTAGCAATGTGTGTTAATGATATTCTGGCACAAGGAGCAGAGCCCCTCTTCTTCCTTGATTAC
TTTTCCTGTGGAAAACTTGACCTCAGTGTAACTGAAGCTGTTGTTGCTGGAATTGCTAAAGCTTGTGGAA
AAGCTGGATGTGCTCTCCTTGGAGGTGAAACAGCAGAAATGCCTGACATGTATCCCCCTGGAGAGTATGA
CCTAGCTGGGTTTGCCGTTGGTGCCATGGAGCGAGATCAGAAACTCCCTCACCTGGAAAGAATCACTGAG
GGTGATGTTGTTGTTGGAATAGCTTCATCTGGTCTTCATAGCAATGGATTTAGCCTTGTGAGGAAAATCG
TGGCAAAATCTTCCCTCCAGTACTCCTCTCCAGCACCTGATGGTTGTGGTGACCAGACTTTAGGGGACTT
ACTTCTCACGCCTACCAGAATCTACAGCCATTCACTGTTACCTGTCCTACGTTCAGGACATGTCAAAGCC
TTTGCCCATATTACTGGTGGAGGATTACTAGAGAACATCCCCAGAGTCCTCCCTGAGAAACTTGGGGTAG
ATTTAGATGCCCAGACCTGGAGGATCCCCAGGGTCTTCTCATGGTTGCAGCAGGAAGGACACCTCTCTGA
GGAAGAGATGGCCAGAACATTTAACTGTGGGGTTGGCGCTGTCCTTGTGGTATCAAAGGAGCAGACAGAG
CAGATTCTGAGGGGTATCCAGCAGCACAAGGAAGAAGCCTGGGTGATTGGCAGTGTGGTTGCACGAGCTG
AAGGTTCCCCACGTGTGAAAGTCAAGAATCTGATTGAAAGCATGCAAATAAATGGGTCAGTGTTGAAGAA
TGGCTCCCTGACAAATCATTTCTCTTTTGAAAAAAAAAAGGCCAGAGTGGCTGTCTTAATATCTGGAACA
GGATCGAACCTGCAAGCACTTATAGACAGTACTCGGGAACCAAATAGCTCTGCACAAATTGATATTGTTA
TCTCCAACAAAGCCGCAGTAGCTGGGTTAGATAAAGCGGAAAGAGCTGGTATTCCCACTAGAGTAATTAA
TCATAAACTGTATAAAAATCGTGTAGAATTTGACAGTGCAATTGACCTAGTCCTTGAAGAGTTCTCCATA
GACATAGTCTGTCTTGCAGGATTCATGAGAATTCTTTCTGGCCCCTTTGTCCAAAAGTGGAATGGAAAAA
TGCTCAATATCCACCCATCCTTGCTCCCTTCTTTTAAGGGTTCAAATGCCCATGAGCAAGCCCTGGAAAC
CGGAGTCACAGTTACTGGGTGCACTGTACACTTTGTAGCTGAAGATGTGGATGCTGGACAGATTATTTTG
CAAGAAGCTGTTCCCGTGAAGAGGGGTGATACTGTCGCAACTCTTTCTGAAAGAGTAAAATTAGCAGAAC
ATAAAATATTTCCTGCAGCCCTTCAGCTGGTGGCCAGTGGAACTGTACAGCTTGGAGAAAATGGCAAGTG
ACAGTAAAGGTGGATACGGATCCGAA
