>Addgene plasmid #42391 | GARTA | addgene partial sequence | sequence record 61714 | pBRrevBam_primer
CGGTGATGCCGGCCACGATGCGTCCGGCGTAGAGGATCGAGATCTCGATCCCGCGAAATTAATACGACTC
ACTATAGGGGAATTGTGAGCGGATAACAATTCCCCTCTAGAAATAATTTTGTTTAACTTTAAGAAGGAGA
TATACATATGCACCATCATCATCATCATTCTTCTGGTGTAGATCTGGGTACCGAGAACCTGTACTTCCAA
TCCATGGCAGCCCGAGTACTTATAATTGGCAGTGGAGGAAGGGAACATACGCTGGCCTGGAAACTTGCAC
AGTCTCATCATGTCAAACAAGTGTTGGTTGCCCCAGGAAACGCAGGCACTGCCTGCTCTGAAAAGATTTC
AAATACCGCCATCTCAATCAGTGACCACACTGCCCTTGCTCAATTCTGCAAAGAGAAGAAAATTGAATTT
GTAGTTGTTGGACCAGAAGCACCTCTGGCTGCTGGGATTGTTGGGAACCTGAGGTCTGCAGGAGTGCAAT
GCTTTGGCCCAACAGCAGAAGCGGCTCAGTTAGAGTCCAGCAAAAGGTTTGCCAAAGAGTTTATGGACAG
ACATGGAATCCCAACCGCACAATGGAAGGCTTTCACCAAACCTGAAGAAGCCTGCAGCTTCATTTTGAGT
GCAGACTTCCCTGCTTTGGTTGTGAAGGCCAGTGGTCTTGCAGCTGGAAAAGGGGTGATTGTTGCAAAGA
GCAAAGAAGAGGCCTGCAAAGCTGTACAAGAGATCATGCAGGAGAAAGCCTTTGGGGCAGCTGGAGAAAC
AATTGTCATTGAAGAACTTCTTGACGGAGAA
