[The description below was written by a language model from this plasmid's Addgene catalogue record.]
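Description:
GARTA is a bacterial expression plasmid built on the pNIC28-Bsa4 backbone from the Structural Genomics Consortium, carrying a human GART coding sequence inserted by ligation-independent cloning. It is maintained as a high-copy plasmid in E. coli under kanamycin selection. No feature table accompanies the record, so the origin of replication and promoter are not explicitly listed. The use of T7 and T7-terminator sequencing primers and the recommendation of a DE3-lysogen expression host carrying a rare-codon supplement plasmid indicate that the insert sits in a T7 RNA polymerase-driven expression cassette.

GART encodes the trifunctional purine biosynthesis enzyme, whose aliases in the record reflect its glycinamide ribonucleotide synthetase, aminoimidazole ribonucleotide synthetase and glycinamide ribonucleotide formyltransferase activities. The protein is expressed with an N-terminal hexahistidine tag followed by a TEV protease cleavage site, which allows immobilised-metal affinity purification and subsequent removal of the tag to leave near-native protein.

The stated purpose is production of recombinant protein for structure determination, and the construct is linked to a deposited crystal structure. The record cautions that the insert may not be the full open reading frame. Although an insert size of about 3.1 kb is listed, the exact residue boundaries of the expressed fragment are not given. The mutation field simply refers to the depositor comments, which do not spell out any sequence changes, so any differences from the reference sequence are not stated here.
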