Addgene plasmid #42391: GARTA
Purpose: Bacterial expression for structure determination; may not be full ORF
Depositing lab: Nicola Burgess-Brown. Depositing organization: University of Oxford.
Backbone
  Vector backbone: pNIC28-Bsa4
  Backbone manufacturer: SGC
  Vector type: Bacterial Expression
Growth in bacteria
  Bacterial resistance: Kanamycin, 50 μg/mL
  Growth temperature: 37°C
  Growth strain: Mach1 ;
  Copy number: High Copy
Gene/Insert
  Gene/Insert name: GARTA (alt names: GART; gi|4503915; PDB:2V9Y)
  Species: H. sapiens (human)
  Insert size (bp): 3106
  Mutation: See Comments
  GenBank ID: GART gi|4503915
  Entrez Gene: GART (a.k.a. AIRS, GARS, GARTF, PAIS, PGFT, PRGS)
  Tag / fusion protein: His6-TEV (N terminal on insert)
  Cloning method: Ligation Independent Cloning
  Sequencing primers: 5′ T7; 3′ T7-term
Terms and licenses: Academic/Nonprofit Terms; Industry Terms: Not Available to Industry
Depositor comments: http://www.thesgc.org/structures/2V9Y/ Use BL21(DE3)-R3-pRARE2 strain for expression.
How to cite: GARTA was a gift from Nicola Burgess-Brown (Addgene plasmid # 42391 ; http://n2t.net/addgene:42391 ; RRID:Addgene_42391)
